>Addgene plasmid #234314 | pRAM28 | addgene full sequence | sequence record 466009 | Addgene NGS Result
TTCATCATCAGTAACCCGTATCGTGAGCATCCTCTCTCGTTTCATCGGTATCATTACCCCCATGAACAGA
AATCCCCCTTACACGGAGGCATCAGTGACCAAACAGGAAAAAACCGCCCTTAACATGGCCCGCTTTATCA
GAAGCCAGACATTAACGCTTCTGGAGAAACTCAACGAGCTGGACGCGGATGAACAGGCAGACATCTGTGA
ATCGCTTCACGACCACGCTGATGAGCTTTACCGCAGCTGCCTCGCGCGTTTCGGTGATGACGGTGAAAAC
CTCTGACACATGCAGCTCCCGGTGACGGTCACAGCTTGTCTGTAAGCGGATGCCGGGAGCAGACAAGCCC
GTCAGGGCGCGTCAGCGGGTGTTGGCGGGTGTCGGGGCGCAGCCATGACCCAGTCACGTAGCGATAGCGG
AGTGTATACTGGCTTAACTATGCGGCATCAGAGCAGATTGTACTGAGAGTGCACCATATGCGGTGTGAAA
TACCGCACAGATGCGTAAGGAGAAAATACCGCATCAGGCGCTCTTCCGCTTCCTCGCTCACTGACTCGCT
GCGCTCGGTCGTTCGGCTGCGGCGAGCGGTATCAGCTCACTCAAAGGCGGTAATACGGTTATCCACAGAA
TCAGGGGATAACGCAGGAAAGAACATGTGAGCAAAAGGCCAGCAAAAGGCCAGGAACCGTAAAAAGGCCG
CGTTGCTGGCGTTTTTCCATAGGCTCCGCCCCCCTGACGAGCATCACAAAAATCGACGCTCAAGTCAGAG
GTGGCGAAACCCGACAGGACTATAAAGATACCAGGCGTTTCCCCCTGGAAGCTCCCTCGTGCGCTCTCCT
GTTCCGACCCTGCCGCTTACCGGATACCTGTCCGCCTTTCTCCCTTCGGGAAGCGTGGCGCTTTCTCATA
GCTCACGCTGTAGGTATCTCAGTTCGGTGTAGGTCGTTCGCTCCAAGCTGGGCTGTGTGCACGAACCCCC
CGTTCAGCCCGACCGCTGCGCCTTATCCGGTAACTATCGTCTTGAGTCCAACCCGGTAAGACACGACTTA
TCGCCACTGGCAGCAGCCACTGGTAACAGGATTAGCAGAGCGAGGTATGTAGGCGGTGCTACAGAGTTCT
TGAAGTGGTGGCCTAACTACGGCTACACTAGAAGGACAGTATTTGGTATCTGCGCTCTGCTGAAGCCAGT
TACCTTCGGAAAAAGAGTTGGTAGCTCTTGATCCGGCAAACAAACCACCGCTGGTAGCGGTGGTTTTTTT
GTTTGCAAGCAGCAGATTACGCGCAGAAAAAAAGGATCTCAAGAAGATCCTTTGATCTTTTCTACGGGAC
GGCCGCAGCCGCCGTAGGCGGTCACGACTTTGCGAAGCAAAGTCTAGTGAGTATACTCAAGCATTGAGTG
GCCCGCCGGAGGCACCGCCTTGCGCTGCCCCCGTCGAGCCGGTTGGACACCAAAAGGGAGGGGCAGGCAT
GGCGGCATACGCGATCATGCGATGCAAGAAGCTGGCGAAAATGGGCAACGTGGCGGCCAGTCTCAAGCAC
GCCTACCGCGAGCGCGAGACTCCCAACGCTGACGCCAGCAGGACGCCAGAGAACGAGCACTGGGCGGCCA
GCAGCACCGATGAAGCGATGGGCCGACTGCGCGAGTTGCTGCCAGAGAAGCGGCGCAAGGACGCTGTGTT
GGCGGTCGAGTACGTCATGACGGCCAGCCCGGAATGGTGGAAGTCGGCCAGCCAAGAACAGCAGGCGGCG
TTCTTCGAGAAGGCGCACAAGTGGCTGGCGGACAAGTACGGGGCGGATCGCATCGTGACGGCCAGCATCC
ACCGTGACGAAACCAGCCCGCACATGACCGCGTTCGTGGTGCCGCTGACGCAGGACGGCAGGCTGTCGGC
CAAGGAGTTCATCGGCAACAAAGCGCAGATGACCCGCGACCAGACCACGTTTGCGGCAGCTGTGGCCGAT
CTAGGGCTGCAACGGGGCATCGAGGGCAGCAAGGCACGTCACACGCGCATTCAGGCGTTCTACGAGGCCC
TGGAGCGGCCACCAGTGGGCCACGTCACCATCAGCCCGCAAGCGGTCGAGCCACGCGCCTATGCACCGCA
GGGATTGGCCGAAAAGCTGGGAATCTCAAAGCGCGTTGAAACGCCGGAAGCCGTGGCCGACCGGCTGACA
AAAGCGGTTCGGCAGGGGTATGAGCCTGCCCTACAGGCCGCCGCAGGAGCGCGTGAGATGCGCAAGAAGG
CCGATCAAGCCCAAGAGACAGCCCGAGATCTTCGGGAGCGCCTGAAGCCCGTTCTGGACGCCCTGGGGCC
GTTGAATCGGGATATGCAGGCCAAGGCCGCCGCGATCATCAAGGCCGTGGGCGAAAAGCTGCTGACGGAA
CAGCGGGAAGTCCAGCGCCAGAAACAGGCCCAGCGCCAGCAGGAACGCGGGCGCGCACATTTCCCCGAAA
AGTGCCACCTGGGCTGATAAACGGAAAAAAAAACCCCGCCCCTGACAGGGCGGGGTTTTTTTTCCAATTA
TTGAAGGCCGCTAACGCGGCCTTTTTTTGTTTCTGGTCTGCCTTAATCAATGACTAAGAATTCGCGGCCG
CTTCTAGAGCGTCTCACGTTGCTAGCCCTGCAGGCTTCAACAAACAGACAATCTGGTCTGTTTGTATTAT
GGAAAATTTTTCTGTATAATAGATTCAACAAACAGACAATCTGGTCTGTTTGTATTATCGACCAACCCAC
TCCCATGGTGTGACGGGCGGTGTGTACAAGGCCCGGGAACGTGTTCACAAAAGTTATCAGGCATGCACCT
GGTAGCTAGTCTTTAAACCAATAGATTGCATCGGTTTAAAAGGCAAGACCGTCAAATTGCGGGAAAGGGG
TCAACAGCCGTTCAGTACCAAGTCTCAGGGGAAACTTTGAGATGGCCTTGCAAAGGGTATGGTAATAAGC
TGACGGACATGGTCCTAACCACGCAGCCAAGTCCTAAGTCAACAGATCTTCTGTTGATATGGATGCAGTT
CACAGACTAAATGTCGGTCGGGGAAGATGTATTCTTCTCATAAGATATAGTCGGACCTCTCCTTAATGGG
AGCTAGCGGATGAAGTGATGCAACACTGGAGCCGCTGGGAACTAATTTGTATGCGAAAGTATATTGATTA
GTTTTGGAGTACTCGATGGTGTTCAATGCTTTTCCCGAGTGGTTATCCGGATCACATGAAACGGCATGAC
TTTTTCAAGAGTGCCATGCCCGAAGGTTATGTACAGGAACGCACTATATCTTTCAAAGATGACGGGACCT
ACAAGACGCGTGCTGAAGTCAAGTTTGAAGGTGATACCCTTGTTAATCGTATCGAGTTAAAGGGTATTGA
TTTTAAAGAAGATGGAAACATTCTTGGACACAAACTCGAGTACAACTTTAACTCACACAATGTATACATC
ACGGCAGACAAACAAAAGAATGGAATCAAAGCTAACTTCAAAATTCGCCACAACGTTGAAGATGGTTCCG
TTCAACTAGCAGACCATTATCAACAAAATACTCCAATTGGCGATGGCCCTGTCCTTTTACCAGACAACCA
TTACCTGTCGACACAATCTGTCCTTTCGAAAGATCCCAACGAAAAGCGTGACCACATGGTCCTTCTTGAG
TTTGTAACTGCTGCTGGGATTACACATGGCATGGATGAGCTCTACAAATGGCCCAATTATTGAAGGCCTC
CCTAACGGGGGGCCTTTTTTTGTTTCTGGTCTGCCGCTGCGTTTGAGACGTACTAGTAGCGGCCGCTGCA
GTTAATCACTGATTAACTCGGTACCAAATTCCAGAAAAGAGGCCTCCCGAAAGGGGGGCCTTTTTTCGTT
TTGGTCCTTTTGTTATCAATAAAAAAGGGGAGCGGTTTCCCGCTCCCCTTATTGTTCGTCTACAATTATT
AGAAGAACTCGTCAAGAAGGCGATAGAAGGCGATGCGCTGCGAATCGGGAGCGGCGATACCGTAAAGCAC
GAGGAAGCGGTCAGCCCATTCGCCGCCAAGCTCTTCAGCAATATCACGGGTAGCCAACGCTATGTCCTGA
TAGCGGTCCGCCACACCCAGCCGGCCACAGTCGATGAATCCAGAAAAGCGGCCATTTTCCACCATGATAT
TCGGCAAGCAGGCATCGCCATGGGTCACGACGAGATCCTCGCCGTCGGGCATGCGCGCCTTGAGCCTGGC
GAACAGTTCGGCTGGCGCGAGCCCCTGATGCTCTTCGTCCAGATCATCCTGATCGACAAGACCGGCTTCC
ATCCGAGTACGTGCTCGCTCGATGCGATGTTTCGCTTGGTGGTCGAATGGGCAGGTAGCCGGATCAAGCG
TATGCAGCCGCCGCATTGCATCAGCCATGATGGATACTTTCTCGGCAGGAGCAAGGTGAGATGACAGGAG
ATCCTGCCCCGGCACTTCGCCCAATAGCAGCCAGTCCCTTCCCGCTTCAGTGACAACGTCGAGCACAGCT
GCGCAAGGAACGCCCGTCGTGGCCAGCCACGATAGCCGCGCTGCCTCGTCCTGCAGTTCATTCAGGGCAC
CGGACAGGTCGGTCTTGACAAAAAGAACCGGGCGCCCCTGCGCTGACAGCCGGAACACGGCGGCATCAGA
GCAGCCGATTGTCTGTTGTGCCCAGTCATAGCCGAATAGCCTCTCCACCCAAGCGGCCGGAGAACCTGCG
TGCAATCCATCTTGTTCAATCATGCGAAACGATCCTCATCCTGTCTCTTGATCAGATCTTGATCCCCTGC
GCCATCAGATCCTTGGCGGCAAGAAAGCCATCCAGTTTACTTTGCAGGGCTTCCCAACCTTACCAGAGGG
CGCCCCAGCTGGCAATTCCGGTTCGCTTGCTGTCCATAACCAA
Features (pLannotate 1.2.2; 12 found; start..end, strand, type, name):
      1..54      -  CDS            mbeC (fragment): MBEC_ECOLX - Experimental evidence at protein level: Swiss-Prot protein existence level 1. Required for efficient mobilization of ColE1 plasmid and is thus essential to promote the specific transfer of the plasmid during conjugation. Probably functions by inducing DNA bending, helping the MbeA relaxase to melt the DNA around the nic site and cleave the phosphodiester bond. Binds specifically double-stranded DNA (dsDNA) containing the ColE1 oriT but does not recognize the inverted repeat (IR). From Escherichia coli.
     95..286     +  CDS            rop: Rop protein, which maintains plasmids at low copy number; rop
    388..528     +  misc_feature   bom: basis of mobility region from pBR322
    714..1302    -  rep_origin     ori: high-copy-number ColE1/pMB1/pBR322/pUC origin of replication
   2578..2599    +  misc_feature   BioBrick prefix: BioBrick prefix for parts that do not start with "ATG"
   2629..2656    +  protein_bind   CuO: CymR-binding P2 operator sequence from the p-cmt operon of Pseudomonas putida (Mullick et al., 2006) CymR
   2687..2714    +  protein_bind   CuO: CymR-binding P2 operator sequence from the p-cmt operon of Pseudomonas putida (Mullick et al., 2006) CymR
   2777..3083    +  ncRNA          Intron gpI: Accession: RF00028 - Group I catalytic intron
   3166..3688    +  CDS            superfolder GFP (fragment): GFP variant that folds robustly even when fused to poorly folded proteins (Pédelacq et al., 2006)
   3761..3781    +  misc_feature   BioBrick suffix: universal suffix for all parts
   3922..4713    -  CDS            neo: KKA2_KLEPN - Also known as kan, nptII. Experimental evidence at protein level: Swiss-Prot protein existence level 1. Resistance to kanamycin, neomycin, paromomycin, ribostamycin, butirosin and gentamicin B. From Klebsiella pneumoniae.
   4745..4867    -  CDS            tnpA (fragment): TN5P_ECOLX - Also known as tnp. Experimental evidence at protein level: Swiss-Prot protein existence level 1. Mediates transposition of transposon Tn5 by a 'cut and paste' mechanism. First, the monomeric transposase binds the 19 bp inverted DNA repeats flanking the transposon. Then, dimerization of the DNA- bound transposase creates a synaptic DNA complex. After nicking of the first DNA strand, excision of the transposon proceeds through a series of intermediates. The transposase then mediates the insertion of the transposon at a new site by strand transfer. The activity of the wild- type tran
