[The description below was written by a language model from this plasmid's Addgene catalogue record and pLannotate feature annotations shown in this document.]
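Description:
pRAM28 is a 4.9 kb synthetic-biology plasmid for bacteria, built on a ColE1-type backbone. It carries a catalytic RNA ("cat-RNA") barcoding device and belongs to a set of constructs meant to compare the host range of different origins of replication. It replicates from a ColE1/pMB1-family origin, and the adjacent rop gene is consistent with the low copy number recorded. Selection is by kanamycin through the neo (nptII) gene, next to which sits a short remnant of the Tn5 transposase that is probably left over from the source of the marker. A bom (basis of mobility) region and a small mbeC fragment are annotated, which fits a plasmid designed to be mobilised by conjugation. The catalogue describes the backbone modification as an added "pBBR1 origin of transfer", but the feature table does not separately annotate such an element.

The roughly 1.1 kb synthetic insert was assembled by Golden Gate cloning and lies between BioBrick prefix and suffix sequences. It is driven by a CymR-regulated promoter, with two CuO operator sites annotated upstream, so expression should be repressed by CymR and relieved by cumate. The transcript contains a group I catalytic intron followed by a partial superfolder GFP coding sequence. In this design the ribozyme trans-splices a barcode (here "Barcode 2") onto a target position in a host RNA. The associated publication indicates universal RNA barcoding across microbial communities, but the record does not name the target RNA. The target position is given as U1376 in the purpose field and U1367 in the insert name, a discrepancy the record does not resolve. Because each origin variant carries its own barcode, several splicing reactions can be read out together to show which hosts received and expressed each plasmid.
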