Addgene plasmid #234314: pRAM28
Purpose: pColE1 origin Cat-RNA U1376, Multiplexing ribozyme splicing reactions for the purpose of comparing host range of origins of replications
Depositing lab: James Chappell. Depositing organization: Rice University. Publication: Information storage across a microbial community using universal RNA barcoding. Kalvapalle PB, Staubus A, Dysart MJ, Gambill L, Reyes Gamas K, Lu LC, Silberg JJ, Stadler LB, Chappell J. Nat Biotechnol. 2025 Mar 18. doi: 10.1038/s41587-025-02593-0. PubMed 40102641.
Backbone
  Vector backbone: pColE1
  Backbone size w/o insert (bp): 3756
  Total vector size (bp): 4873
  Modifications to backbone: Added pBBR1 origin of transfer
  Vector type: Synthetic Biology
Growth in bacteria
  Bacterial resistance: Kanamycin, 50 μg/mL
  Growth temperature: 37°C
  Growth strain: DH5alpha
  Copy number: Low Copy
Gene/Insert
  Gene/Insert name: U1367 Targeting RAM, Barcode 2
  Species: Synthetic
  Insert size (bp): 1117
  Promoter: P. CymRC
  Cloning method: Golden Gate
  Sequencing primers: 5′ Na
Terms and licenses: Academic/Nonprofit Terms; Industry Terms: Not Available to Industry
Depositor comments: Please visit https://doi.org/10.1101/2023.04.16.536800 for bioRxiv preprint.
How to cite: pRAM28 was a gift from James Chappell (Addgene plasmid # 234314 ; http://n2t.net/addgene:234314 ; RRID:Addgene_234314)
